>Addgene plasmid #78215 | pZS2katGp-RBS33-TP901-proD-oxyR | addgene full sequence | sequence record 178141 | Addgene NGS Result
TGTGGCTTTTATGAAAATCACACAGTGATCACAAATTTTAAACAGAGCACAAAATGCTGCCTCGAAATGA
GGGCGGGAAAATAAGGTTATCAGCCTTGTTTTCTCCCTCATTACTTGAAGGATATGAAGCTAAAACCCTT
TTTTATAAAGCATTTGTCCGAATTCGGACATAATCAAAAAAGCTTAATTAAGATCAATTTGATCTACATC
TCTTTAACCAACAATATGTAAGATCTCAACTATCGCATCCGTGGATTAATTCAATTATAACTTCTCTCTA
ACGCTGTGTATCGTAACGGTAACACTGTAGAGGGGAGCACATTGATGCGAATTCTCACACAGGACGGTAC
CATGACTAAGAAAGTAGCAATCTATACACGAGTATCCACTACTAACCAAGCAGAGGAAGGCTTCTCAATT
GATGAGCAAATTGACCGTTTAACAAAATATGCTGAAGCAATGGGGTGGCAAGTATCTGATACTTATACTG
ATGCTGGTTTTTCAGGGGCCAAACTTGAACGCCCAGCAATGCAAAGATTAATCAACGATATCGAGAATAA
AGCTTTTGATACAGTTCTTGTATATAAGCTAGACCGCCTTTCACGTAGTGTAAGAGATACTCTTTATCTT
GTTAAGGATGTGTTCACAAAAAATAAAATAGACTTTATCTCGCTTAATGAAAGTATTGATACTTCTTCTG
CTATGGGTAGCTTGTTTCTCACTATTCTTTCTGCAATTAATGAGTTTGAAAGAGAGAATATAAAAGAACG
CATGACTATGGGTAAACTAGGGCGAGCGAAATCTGGTAAGTCTATGATGTGGACTAAGACAGCTTTTGGG
TATTACCACAACAGAAAGACAGGTATATTAGAAATTGTTCCTTTACAAGCTACAATAGTTGAACAAATAT
TCACTGATTATTTATCAGGAATATCACTTACAAAATTAAGAGATAAACTCAATGAATCTGGACACATCGG
TAAAGATATACCGTGGTCTTATCGTACCCTAAGACAAACACTTGATAATCCAGTTTACTGTGGTTATATC
AAATTTAAGGACAGCCTATTTGAAGGTATGCACAAACCAATTATCCCTTATGAGACTTATTTAAAAGTTC
AAAAAGAGCTAGAAGAAAGACAACAGCAGACTTATGAAAGAAATAACAACCCTAGACCTTTCCAAGCTAA
ATATATGCTGTCAGGGATGGCAAGGTGCGGTTACTGTGGAGCACCTTTAAAAATTGTTCTTGGCCACAAA
AGAAAAGATGGAAGCCGCACTATGAAATATCACTGTGCAAATAGATTTCCTCGAAAAACAAAAGGAATTA
CAGTATATAATGACAATAAAAAGTGTGATTCAGGAACTTATGATTTAAGTAATTTAGAAAATACTGTTAT
TGACAACCTGATTGGATTTCAAGAAAATAATGACTCCTTATTGAAAATTATCAATGGCAACAACCAACCT
ATTCTTGATACTTCGTCATTTAAAAAGCAAATTTCACAGATCGATAAAAAAATACAAAAGAACTCTGATT
TGTACCTAAATGATTTTATCACTATGGATGAGTTGAAAGATCGTACTGATTCCCTTCAGGCTGAGAAAAA
GCTGCTTAAAGCTAAGATTAGCGAAAATAAATTTAATGACTCTACTGATGTTTTTGAGTTAGTTAAAACT
CAGTTGGGCTCAATTCCGATTAATGAACTATCATATGATAATAAAAAGAAAATCGTCAACAACCTTGTAT
CAAAGGTTGATGTTACTGCTGATAATGTAGATATCATATTTAAATTCCAACTCGCTAGGCCTGCAGCAAA
CGACGAAAACTACGCTGCAGCAGTTTAGACACATGGCATGGATGAACTATACAAATAACCCGGGGGATCC
CATGGTACGCGTGCTAGAGGCATCAAATAAAACGAAAGGCTCAGTCGAAAGACTGGGCCTTTCGTTTTAT
CTGTTGTTTGTCGGTGAACGCTCTCCTGAGTAGGACAAATCCGCCGCCCTAGACCTAGCACAGCTAACAC
CACGTCGTCCCTATCTGCTGCCCTAGGTCTATGAGTGGTTGCTGGATAACTTTACGGGCATGCATAAGGC
TCGTATAATATATTCAGGGAGACCACAACGGTTTCCCTCTACAAATAATTTTGTTTAACTTTGAATTCTT
CACACAGGAAACCGGTACCATGAATATTCGTGATCTTGAGTACCTGGTGGCATTGGCTGAACACCGCCAT
TTTCGGCGTGCGGCAGATTCCTGCCACGTTAGCCAGCCGACGCTTAGCGGGCAAATTCGTAAGCTGGAAG
ATGAGCTGGGCGTGATGTTGCTGGAGCGGACCAGCCGTAAAGTGTTGTTCACCCAGGCGGGAATGCTGCT
GGTGGATCAGGCGCGTACCGTGCTGCGTGAGGTGAAAGTCCTTAAAGAGATGGCAAGCCAGCAGGGCGAG
ACGATGTCCGGACCGCTGCACATTGGTTTGATTCCCACAGTTGGACCGTACCTGCTACCGCATATTATCC
CTATGCTGCACCAGACCTTTCCAAAGCTGGAAATGTATCTGCATGAAGCACAGACCCACCAGTTACTGGC
GCAACTGGACAGCGGCAAACTCGATTGCGTGATCCTCGCGCTGGTGAAAGAGAGCGAAGCATTCATTGAA
GTGCCGTTGTTTGATGAGCCAATGTTGCTGGCTATCTATGAAGATCACCCGTGGGCGAACCGCGAATGCG
TACCGATGGCCGATCTGGCAGGGGAAAAACTGCTGATGCTGGAAGATGGTCACTGTTTGCGCGATCAGGC
AATGGGTTTCTGTTTTGAAGCCGGGGCGGATGAAGATACACACTTCCGCGCGACCAGCCTGGAAACTCTG
CGCAACATGGTGGCGGCAGGTAGCGGGATCACTTTACTGCCAGCGCTGGCTGTGCCGCCGGAGCGCAAAC
GCGATGGGGTTGTTTATCTGCCGTGCATTAAGCCGGAACCACGCCGCACTATTGGCCTGGTTTATCGTCC
TGGCTCACCGCTGCGCAGCCGCTATGAGCAGCTGGCAGAGGCCATCCGCGCAAGAATGGATGGCCATTTC
GATAAAGTTTTAAAACAGGCGGTTTAACCCGGGGGATCCCATGGTACGCGTGCTAGAGGCATCAAATAAA
ACGAAAGGCTCAGTCGAAAGACTGGGCCTTTCGTTTTATCTGTTGTTTGTCGGTGAACGCTCTCCTGAGT
AGGACAAATCCGCCGCCCTAGACCTAGGGCCTAGGGTACGGGTTTTGCTGCCCGCAAACGGGCTGTTCTG
GTGTTGCTAGTTTGTTATCAGAATCGCAGATCCGGCTTCAGCCGGTTTGCCGGCTGAAAGCGCTATTTCT
TCCAGAATTGCCATGATTTTTTCCCCACGGGAGGCGTCACTGGCTCCCGTGTTGTCGGCAGCTTTGATTC
GATAAGCAGCATCGCCTGTTTCAGGCTGTCTATGTGTGACTGTTGAGCTGTAACAAGTTGTCTCAGGTGT
TCAATTTCATGTTCTAGTTGCTTTGTTTTACTGGTTTCACCTGTTCTATTAGGTGTTACATGCTGTTCAT
CTGTTACATTGTCGATCTGTTCATGGTGAACAGCTTTGAATGCACCAAAAACTCGTAAAAGCTCTGATGT
ATCTATCTTTTTTACACCGTTTTCATCTGTGCATATGGACAGTTTTCCCTTTGATATGTAACGGTGAACA
GTTGTTCTACTTTTGTTTGTTAGTCTTGATGCTTCACTGATAGATACAAGAGCCATAAGAACCTCAGATC
CTTCCGTATTTAGCCAGTATGTTCTCTAGTGTGGTTCGTTGTTTTTGCGTGAGCCATGAGAACGAACCAT
TGAGATCATACTTACTTTGCATGTCACTCAAAAATTTTGCCTCAAAACTGGTGAGCTGAATTTTTGCAGT
TAAAGCATCGTGTAGTGTTTTTCTTAGTCCGTTATGTAGGTAGGAATCTGATGTAATGGTTGTTGGTATT
TTGTCACCATTCATTTTTATCTGGTTGTTCTCAAGTTCGGTTACGAGATCCATTTGTCTATCTAGTTCAA
CTTGGAAAATCAACGTATCAGTCGGGCGGCCTCGCTTATCAACCACCAATTTCATATTGCTGTAAGTGTT
TAAATCTTTACTTATTGGTTTCAAAACCCATTGGTTAAGCCTTTTAAACTCATGGTAGTTATTTTCAAGC
ATTAACATGAACTTAAATTCATCAAGGCTAATCTCTATATTTGCCTTGTGAGTTTTCTTTTGTGTTAGTT
CTTTTAATAACCACTCATAAATCCTCATAGAGTATTTGTTTTCAAAAGACTTAACATGTTCCAGATTATA
TTTTATGAATTTTTTTAACTGGAAAAGATAAGGCAATATCTCTTCACTAAAAACTAATTCTAATTTTTCG
CTTGAGAACTTGGCATAGTTTGTCCACTGGAAAATCTCAAAGCCTTTAACCAAAGGATTCCTGATTTCCA
CAGTTCTCGTCATCAGCTCTCTGGTTGCTTTAGCTAATACACCATAAGCATTTTCCCTACTGATGTTCAT
CATCTGAGCGTATTGGTTATAAGTGAACGATACCGTCCGTTCTTTCCTTGTAGGGTTTTCAATCGTGGGG
TTGAGTAGTGCCACACAGCATAAAATTAGCTTGGTTTCATGCTCCGTTAAGTCATAGCGACTAATCGCTA
GTTCATTTGCTTTGAAAACAACTAATTCAGACATACATCTCAATTGGTCTAGGTGATTTTAATCACTATA
CCAATTGAGATGGGCTAGTCAATGATAATTACTAGTCCTTTTCCTTTGAGTTGTGGGTATCTGTAAATTC
TGCTAGACCTTTGCTGGAAAACTTGTAAATTCTGCTAGACCCTCTGTAAATTCCGCTAGACCTTTGTGTG
TTTTTTTTGTTTATATTCAAGTGGTTATAATTTATAGAATAAAGAAAGAATAAAAAAAGATAAAAAGAAT
AGATCCCAGCCCTGTGTATAACTCACTACTTTAGTCAGTTCCGCAGTATTACAAAAGGATGTCGCAAACG
CTGTTTGCTCCTCTACAAAACAGACCTTAAAACCCTAAAGGCTTAAGTAGCACCCTCGCAAGCTCGGGCA
AATCGCTGAATATTCCTTTTGTCTCCGACCATCAGGCACCTGAGTCGCTGTCTTTTTCGTGACATTCAGT
TCGCTGCGCTCACGGCTCTGGCAGTGAATGGGGGTAAATGGCACTACAGGCGCCTTTTATGGATTCATGC
AAGGAAACTACCCATAATACAAGAAAAGCCCGTCACGGGCTTCTCAGGGCGTTTTATGGCGGGTCTGCTA
TGTGGTGCTATCTGACTTTTTGCTGTTCAGCAGTTCCTGCCCTCTGATTTTCCAGTCTGACCACTTCGGA
TTATCCCGTGACAGGTCATTCAGACTGGCTAATGCACCCAGTAAGGCAGCGGTATCATCAACAGGCTTAC
CCGTCTTACTGTCCCTAGTACTAGTGCTTGGATTCTCACCAATAAAAAACGCCCGGCGGCAACCGAGCGT
TCTGAACAAATCCAGATGGAGTTCTGAGGTCATTACTGGATCTATCAACAGGAGTCCAAGCGAGCTCTCG
AACCCCAGAGTCCCGCTCAGAAGAACTCGTCAAGAAGGCGATAGAAGGCGATGCGCTGCGAATCGGGAGC
GGCGATACCGTAAAGCACGAGGAAGCGGTCAGCCCATTCGCCGCCAAGCTCTTCAGCAATATCACGGGTA
GCCAACGCTATGTCCTGATAGCGGTCCGCCACACCCAGCCGGCCACAGTCGATGAATCCAGAAAAGCGGC
CATTTTCCACCATGATATTCGGCAAGCAGGCATCGCCATGGGTCACGACGAGATCCTCGCCGTCGGGCAT
GCGCGCCTTGAGCCTGGCGAACAGTTCGGCTGGCGCGAGCCCCTGATGCTCTTCGTCCAGATCATCCTGA
TCGACAAGACCGGCTTCCATCCGAGTACGTGCTCGCTCGATGCGATGTTTCGCTTGGTGGTCGAATGGGC
AGGTAGCCGGATCAAGCGTATGCAGCCGCCGCATTGCATCAGCCATGATGGATACTTTCTCGGCAGGAGC
AAGGTGAGATGACAGGAGATCCTGCCCCGGCACTTCGCCCAATAGCAGCCAGTCCCTTCCCGCTTCAGTG
ACAACGTCGAGCACAGCTGCGCAAGGAACGCCCGTCGTGGCCAGCCACGATAGCCGCGCTGCCTCGTCCT
GCAGTTCATTCAGGGCACCGGACAGGTCGGTCTTGACAAAAAGAACCGGGCGCCCCTGCGCTGACAGCCG
GAACACGGCGGCATCAGAGCAGCCGATTGTCTGTTGTGCCCAGTCATAGCCGAATAGCCTCTCCACCCAA
GCGGCCGGAGAACCTGCGTGCAATCCATCTTGTTCAATCATGCGAAACGATCCTCATCCTGTCTCTTGAT
CAGATCTTGATCCCCTGCGCCATCAGATCCTTGGCGGCAAGAAAGCCATCCAGTTTACTTTGCAGGGCTT
CCCAACCTTACCAGAGGGCGCCCCAGCTGGCAATTCCGACGTC
Features (pLannotate 1.2.2; 11 found; start..end, strand, type, name):
   1816..1836    +  CDS            ssrA tag (LVA) (fragment): C-terminal peptide that mediates degradation in bacteria through the ClpXP and ClpAP proteases (McGinness et al., 2006) mutant LVA variant that confers accelerated degradation under some conditions (Andersen et al., 1998)
   1849..1878    +  CDS            ecliptic pHluorin (fragment): pH-sensitive mutant of green fluorescent protein (Miesenböck et al., 1998) responds to a drop in pH with a gradual loss (eclipsing) of excitation at 475 nm, accompanied by a reduction of excitation at 395 nm
   1914..2000    +  terminator     rrnB T1 terminator: Escherichia coli rrnB; transcription terminator T1 from the E. coli rrnB gene
   2009..2080    +  CDS            sspB (fragment): SSPB_ECOLI - Experimental evidence at protein level: Swiss-Prot protein existence level 1. Also stimulates degradation of the N-terminus of RseA (residues 1-108, alone or in complex with sigma-E) by ClpX-ClpP in a non-ssrA-mediated fashion. From Escherichia coli (strain K12).
   2190..3104    +  CDS            oxyR: OXYR_ECOLI - Also known as momR, mor. Experimental evidence at protein level: Swiss-Prot protein existence level 1. Hydrogen peroxide sensor. Activates the expression of a regulon of hydrogen peroxide-inducible genes such as katG, gor, ahpC, ahpF, oxyS (a regulatory RNA), dps, fur and grxA. OxyR expression is negatively autoregulated by binding to a 43 bp region upstream of its own coding sequence. OxyR is inactivated by reduction of its essential disulfide bond by the product of GrxA, itself positively regulated by OxyR. Has also a positive regulatory effect on the production of surface prote
   3143..3229    +  terminator     rrnB T1 terminator: Escherichia coli rrnB; transcription terminator T1 from the E. coli rrnB gene
   3774..4724    -  CDS            Rep101: RepA protein needed for replication with the pSC101 origin; rep101
   4772..4994    -  rep_origin     pSC101 ori: low-copy replication origin that requires the Rep101 protein
   5492..5586    -  terminator     lambda t0 terminator: transcription terminator from phage lambda
   5620..6411    -  CDS            neo: KKA2_KLEPN - Also known as kan, nptII. Experimental evidence at protein level: Swiss-Prot protein existence level 1. Resistance to kanamycin, neomycin, paromomycin, ribostamycin, butirosin and gentamicin B. From Klebsiella pneumoniae.
   6443..15      -  CDS            tnpA (fragment) (across the origin): TN5P_ECOLX - Also known as tnp. Experimental evidence at protein level: Swiss-Prot protein existence level 1. Mediates transposition of transposon Tn5 by a 'cut and paste' mechanism. First, the monomeric transposase binds the 19 bp inverted DNA repeats flanking the transposon. Then, dimerization of the DNA- bound transposase creates a synaptic DNA complex. After nicking of the first DNA strand, excision of the transposon proceeds through a series of intermediates. The transposase then mediates the insertion of the transposon at a new site by strand transfer. The activity of the wild- type tran
