[The description below was written by a language model from this plasmid's Addgene catalogue record and pLannotate feature annotations shown in this document.]
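Description:
pZS2katGp-RBS33-TP901-proD-oxyR is a bacterial synthetic gene circuit plasmid built on the pZS2 backbone for use in Escherichia coli. It replicates from the low-copy pSC101 origin together with its required Rep101 (RepA) protein. Selection is by kanamycin, through a neo/nptII resistance gene followed by a lambda t0 terminator. The short Tn5 transposase fragment annotated next to the marker is most likely residual sequence carried along with the resistance cassette rather than a functional element.

The catalogue lists the insert only as a "synthetic circuit", so the design has to be read from the plasmid name and the feature table. The name indicates two modules: a katG promoter driving the TP901 recombinase through a ribosome binding site designated RBS33, and the proD promoter expressing oxyR. The annotation confirms a full-length oxyR coding sequence, which encodes the E. coli hydrogen peroxide sensor that activates genes such as katG. It is followed by an rrnB T1 terminator. The region upstream of about position 1,800, where the katG promoter and TP901 gene would be expected, carries no annotation, so those parts are inferred from the name alone. At the end of that region lie a fragment of an LVA-type ssrA degradation tag and a second rrnB T1 terminator, suggesting that the upstream product is tagged for rapid ClpXP turnover. The brief pHluorin and sspB matches appear to be small fragments, not functional genes.

Taken together, the arrangement fits a peroxide-responsive circuit in which plasmid-supplied OxyR activates the katG promoter to produce the recombinase. This is consistent with the depositor's work on mixed-signal computation in living cells, although any recombinase target is not on this plasmid.
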