Addgene plasmid #78215: pZS2katGp-RBS33-TP901-proD-oxyR
Purpose: synthetic gene circuit
Depositing lab: Timothy Lu. Depositing organization: Massachusetts Institute of Technology. Publication: Synthetic mixed-signal computation in living cells. Rubens JR, Selvaggio G, Lu TK. Nat Commun. 2016 Jun 3;7:11658. doi: 10.1038/ncomms11658. PubMed 27255669.
Backbone
  Vector backbone: pZS2
Growth in bacteria
  Bacterial resistance: Kanamycin, 50 μg/mL
  Growth temperature: 37°C
  Growth strain: DH5alpha
  Copy number: Unknown
Gene/Insert
  Gene/Insert name: synthetic circuit
  Species: not applicable
Terms and licenses: Academic/Nonprofit Terms; Industry Terms: Not Available to Industry
How to cite: pZS2katGp-RBS33-TP901-proD-oxyR was a gift from Timothy Lu (Addgene plasmid # 78215 ; http://n2t.net/addgene:78215 ; RRID:Addgene_78215)
